>Addgene plasmid #136069 | pCsC | addgene full sequence | sequence record 274962 | Addgene NGS Result
GGGGTTGGATCAAAGTACTTTGATCCCGAGGGGAACCCTGTGGTTGGCATGCACATACAAATGGACGAAC
GGATAAACCTTTTCACGCCCTTTTAAATATCCGATTATTCTAATAAACGCTCTTTTCTCTTAGGTTTACC
CGCCAATATATCCTGTCAGGATCCGGTCTCAAAGCTACCTGAAGAGCCAGCTGGCACGACAGGTTTCCCG
ACTGGAAAGCGGGCAGTGAGCGCAACGCAATTAATGTGAGTTAGCTCACTCATTAGGCACCCCAGGCTTT
ACACTATATGCTTCCGGCTCGTATGTTGTGTGGAATTGTGAGCGGATAACAATTTCACACAGGAAACAGC
TATGACCATGATTACGCCAAGCTTGCATGCCTGCAGGTCGACTCTAGAGGATCCCCGGGTACCGAGCTCG
AATTCACTGGCCGTCGTTTTACAACGTCGTGACTGGGAAAACCCTGGCGTTACCCAACTTAATCGCCTTG
CAGCACATCCCCCTTTCGCCAGCTGGCGTAATAGCGAAGAGGCCTGCGCCGATCGCCCTTCCCAACAGTT
GCGCAGCCTGAATGGCGGATGAGCGCCTGATGCGGTATTTTCTCCTTACGCATCTGTGCGGTATTTCACA
CCGCATATGGTGCACTCTCAGTACAATCTGCTCTGATGCCGCATAGTTAAGCCAGCCCCGACACCCGCCA
ACACCCGCTGACGCGCCCTGACGGGCTTGTCTGCTCCCGGCATCCGCTTACAGACAAGCTGTGGCTCTTC
ACATTCATTTGAGACCGGATCCGTTATGTTTACACCACAATATATCCTGCCACCAGCCAGCCAACAGCTC
CCCGACCGGCAGCTCGGCACAAAATCACCACTCGATACAGGCAGCCCATCAGTCCGGGACGGCGTCAGCG
GGAGAGCCGTTGTAAGGCGGCAGACTTTGCTCATGTTACCGATGCTATTCGGAAGAACGGCAACTAAGCT
GCCGGGTTTGAAACACGGATGATCTCGCGGAGGGTAGCATGTTGATTGTAACGATGACAGAGCGTTGCTG
CCTGTGATCACCGCGGTTTCAAAATCGGCTCCGTCGATACTATGTTATACGCCAACTTTGAAAACAACTT
TGAAAAAGCTGTTTTCTGGTATTTAAGGTTTTAGAATGCAAGGAACAGTGAATTGGAGTTCGTCTTGTTA
TAATTAGCTTCTTGGGGTATCTTTAAATACTGTAGAAAAGAGGAAGGAAATAATAAGTTCTGTTCCAGCC
AGGACAGAAATGCCTCGACTTCGCTGCTACCCAAGGTTGCCGGGTGACGCACACCGTGGAAACGGATGAA
GGCACGAACCCAGTGGACATAAGCCTGTTCGGTTCGTAAGCTGTAATGCAAGTAGCGTATGCGCTCACGC
AACTGGTCCAGAACCTTGACCGAACGCAGCGGTGGTAACGGCGCAGTGGCGGTTTTCATGGCTTGTTATG
ACTGTTTTTTTGGGGTACAGTCTATGCCTCGGGCATCCAAGCAGCAAGCGCGTTACGCCGTGGGTCGATG
TTTGATGTTATGGAGCAGCAACGATGTTACGCAGCAGGGCAGTCGCCCTAAAACAAAGTTAAACATTATG
AGGGAAGCGGTGATCGCCGAAGTATCGACTCAACTATCAGAGGTAGTTGGCGTCATCGAGCGCCATCTCG
AACCGACGTTGCTGGCCGTACATTTGTACGGCTCCGCAGTGGATGGCGGCCTGAAGCCACACAGTGATAT
TGATTTGCTGGTTACGGTGACCGTAAGGCTTGATGAAACAACGCGGCGAGCTTTGATCAACGACCTTTTG
GAAACTTCGGCTTCCCCTGGAGAGAGCGAGATTCTCCGCGCTGTAGAAGTCACCATTGTTGTGCACGACG
ACATCATTCCGTGGCGTTATCCAGCTAAGCGCGAACTGCAATTTGGAGAATGGCAGCGCAATGACATTCT
TGCAGGTATCTTCGAGCCAGCCACGATCGACATTGATCTGGCTATCTTGCTGACAAAAGCAAGAGAACAT
AGCGTTGCCTTGGTAGGTCCAGCGGCGGAGGAACTCTTTGATCCGGTTCCTGAACAGGATCTATTTGAGG
CGCTAAATGAAACCTTAACGCTATGGAACTCGCCGCCCGACTGGGCTGGTGATGAGCGAAATGTAGTGCT
TACGTTGTCCCGCATTTGGTACAGCGCAGTAACCGGCAAAATCGCGCCGAAGGATGTCGCTGCCGACTGG
GCAATGGAGCGCCTGCCGGCCCAGTATCAGCCCGTCATACTTGAAGCTAGACAGGCTTATCTTGGACAAG
AAGAAGATCGCTTGGCCTCGCGCGCAGATCAGTTGGAAGAATTTGTCCACTACGTGAAAGGCGAGATCAC
CAAGGTAGTCGGCAAATAATCACCTAGAATGCATGACCAAAATCCCTTAACGTGAGTTTTCGTTCCACTG
AGCGTCAGACCCCGTAGAAAAGATCAAAGGATCTTCTTGAGATCCTTTTTTTCTGCGCGTAATCTGCTGC
TTGCAAACAAAAAAACCACCGCTACCAGCGGTGGTTTGTTTGCCGGATCAAGAGCTACCAACTCTTTTTC
CGAAGGTAACTGGCTTCAGCAGAGCGCAGATACCAAATACTGTCCTTCTAGTGTAGCCGTAGTTAGGCCA
CCACTTCAAGAACTCTGTAGCACCGCCTACATACCTCGCTCTGCTAATCCTGTTACCAGTGGCTGCTGCC
AGTGGCGATAAGTCGTGTCTTACCGGGTTGGACTCAAGACGATAGTTACCGGATAAGGCGCAGCGGTCGG
GCTGAACGGGGGGTTCGTGCACACAGCCCAGCTTGGAGCGAACGACCTACACCGAACTGAGATACCTACA
GCGTGAGCTATGAGAAAGCGCCACGCTTCCCGAAGGGAGAAAGGCGGACAGGTATCCGGTAAGCGGCAGG
GTCGGAACAGGAGAGCGCACGAGGGAGCTTCCAGGGGGAAACGCCTGGTATCTTTATAGTCCTGTCGGGT
TTCGCCACCTCTGACTTGAGCGTCGATTTTTGTGATGCTCGTCAGGGGGGCGGAGCCTATGGAAAAACGC
CAGCAACGCGGCCTTTTTACGGTTCCTGGCCTTTTGCTGGCCTTTTGCTCACATGTTCTTTCCTGCGTTA
TCCCCTGATTCTGTGGATAACCGTATTACCGCCTTTGAGTGAGCTGATACCGCTCGCCGCAGCCGAACGA
CCGAGCGCAGCGAGTCAGTGAGCGAGGAAGCGGATGAGCGCCTGATGCGGTATTTTCTCCTTACGCATCT
GTGCGGTATTTCACACCGCATATGGTGCACTCTCAGTACAATCTGCTCTGATGCCGCATAGTTAAGCCAG
TATACACTCCGCTATCGCTACGTGACTGGGTCATGGCTGCGCCCCGACACCCGCCAACACCCGCTGACGC
GCCCTGACGGGCTTGTCTGCTCCCGGCATCCGCTTACAGACAAGCTGTGACCGTCACCGGGAGCTGCATG
TGTCAGAGGTTTTCACCGTCATCACCGAAACGCGCGAGGCAGGGTGCCTTGATGTGGGCGCCGGCGGTCG
AGTGGCGACGGCGCGGCTTGTCCGCGCCCTGGTAGATTGCCTGGCCGTAGGCCAGCCATTTTTGAGCGGC
CAGCGGCCGCGATAGGCCGACGCGAAGCGGCGGGGCGTAGGGAGCGCAGCGACCGAAGGGTAGGCGCTTT
TTGCAGCACTTCGGCTGTGCGCTGGCCAGACAGTTATGCACAGGCCAGGCGGGTTTTAAGAGTTTTAATA
AGTTTTAAAGAGTTTTAGGCGGAAAAATCGCCTTTTTTCTCTTTTATATCAGTCACTTACATGTGTGACC
GGTTCCCAATGTACGGCTTTGGGTTCCCAATGTACGGGTTCCGGTTCCCAATGTACGGCTTTGGGTTCCC
AATGTACGTGCTATCCACAGGAAAGAGTCCTTTTCGACCTTTTTCCCCTGCTAGGGCAATTTGCCCTAGC
ATCTGCTCCGTACATTAGGAACCGGCGGATGCTTCGCCCTCGATCAGGTTGCGGTAGCGCATGACTAGGA
TCGGGCCAGCCTGCCCCGCCTCCTCCTTCAAATCGTACTCCGGCAGGTCATTTGACCCGATCAGCTTGCG
CACGGTGAAACAGAACTTCTTGAACTCTCCGGCGCTGCCACTGCGTTCGTAGATCGTCTTGAACAACCAT
CTGGCTTCTGCCTTGCCTGCGGCGCGGCGTGCCAGGCGGTAGAGAAAACGGCCGATGCCGGGATCGATCA
AAAAGTAATCGGGGTGAACCGTCAGCACGTCCGGGTTCTTGCCTTCTGTGATCTCGCGGTACATCCAATC
AGCTAGCTCGATCTCGATGTACTCCGGCCGCCCGGTTTCGCTCTTTACGATCTTGTAGCGGCTAATCAAG
GCTTCACCCTCGGATACCGTCACCAGGCGGCCGTTCTTGGCCTTCTTCGTACGCTGCATGGCAACGTGCG
TGGTGTTTAACCGAATGCAGGTTTCTACCAGGTCGTCTTTCTGCTTTCCGCCATCGGCTCGCCGGCAGAA
CTTGAGTACGTCCGCAACGTGTGGACGGAACACGCGGCCGGGCTTGTCTCCCTTCCCTTCCCGGTATCGG
TTCATGGATTCGGTTAGATGGGAAACCGCCATCAGTACCAGGTCGTAATCCCACACACTGGCCATGCCGG
CCGGCCCTGCGGAAACCTCTACGTGCCCGTCTGGAAGCTCGTAGCGGATCACCTCGCCAGCTCGTCGGTC
ACGCTTCGACAGACGGAAAACGGCCACGTCCATGATGCTGCGACTATCGCGGGTGCCCACGTCATAGAGC
ATCGGAACGAAAAAATCTGGTTGCTCGTCGCCCTTGGGCGGCTTCCTAATCGACGGCGCACCGGCTGCCG
GCGGTTGCCGGGATTCTTTGCGGATTCGATCAGCGGCCGCTTGCCACGATTCACCGGGGCGTGCTTCTGC
CTCGATGCGTTGCCGCTGGGCGGCCTGCGCGGCCTTCAACTTCTCCACCAGGTCATCACCCAGCGCCGCG
CCGATTTGTACCGGGCCGGATGGTTTGCGACCGCTCACGCCGATTCCTCGGGCTTGGGGGTTCCAGTGCC
ATTGCAGGGCCGGCAGGCAACCCAGCCGCTTACGCCTGGCCAACCGCCCGTTCCTCCACACATGGGGCAT
TCCACGGCGTCGGTGCCTGGTTGTTCTTGATTTTCCATGCCGCCTCCTTTAGCCGCTAAAATTCATCTAC
TCATTTATTCATTTGCTCATTTACTCTGGTAGCTGCGCGATGTATTCAGATAGCAGCTCGGTAATGGTCT
TGCCTTGGCGTACCGCGTACATCTTCAGCTTGGTGTGATCCTCCGCCGGCAACTGAAAGTTGACCCGCTT
CATGGCTGGCGTGTCTGCCAGGCTGGCCAACGTTGCAGCCTTGCTGCTGCGTGCGCTCGGACGGCCGGCA
CTTAGCGTGTTTGTGCTTTTGCTCATTTTCTCTTTACCTCATTAACTCAAATGAGTTTTGATTTAATTTC
AGCGGCCAGCGCCTGGACCTCGCGGGCAGCGTCGCCCTCGGGTTCTGATTCAAGAACGGTTGTGCCGGCG
GCGGCAGTGCCTGGGTAGCTCACGCGCTGCGTGATACGGGACTCAAGAATGGGCAGCTCGTACCCGGCCA
GCGCCTCGGCAACCTCACCGCCGATGCGCGTGCCTTTGATCGCCCGCGACACGACAAAGGCCGCTTGTAG
CCTTCCATCCGTGACCTCAATGCGCTGCTTAACCAGCTCCACCAGGTCGGCGGTGGCCCATATGTCGTAA
GGGCTTGGCTGCACCGGAATCAGCACGAAGTCGGCTGCCTTGATCGCGGACACAGCCAAGTCCGCCGCCT
GGGGCGCTCCGTCGATCACTACGAAGTCGCGCCGGCCGATGGCCTTCACGTCGCGGTCAATCGTCGGGCG
GTCGATGCCGACAACGGTTAGCGGTTGATCTTCCCGCACGGCCGCCCAATCGCGGGCACTGCCCTGGGGA
TCGGAATCGACTAACAGAACATCGGCCCCGGCGAGTTGCAGGGCGCGGGCTAGATGGGTTGCGATGGTCG
TCTTGCCTGACCCGCCTTTCTGGTTAAGTACAGCGATAACCTTCATGCGTTCCCCTTGCGTATTTGTTTA
TTTACTCATCGCATCATATACGCAGCGACCGCATGACGCAAGCTGTTTTACTCAAATACACATCACCTTT
TTAGACGGCGGCGCTCGGTTTCTTCAGCGGCCAAGCTGGCCGGCCAGGCCGCCAGCTTGGCATCAGACAA
ACCGGCCAGGATTTCATGCAGCCGCACGGTTGAGAGGTGCGCGGGCGGCTCGAACACGTACCCGGCCGCG
ATCATCTCCGCCTCGATCTCTTCGGTAATGAAAAACGGTTCGTCCTGGCCGTCCTGGTGCGGTTTCATGC
TTGTTCCTCTTGGCGTTCATTCTCGGCGGCCGCCAGGGCGTCGGCCTCGGTCAATGCGTCCTCACGGAAG
GCACCGCGCCGCCTGGCCTCGGTGGGCGTCACTTCCTCGCTGCGCTCAAGTGCGCGGTACAGGGTCGAGC
GATGCACGCCAAGCAGTGCAGCCGCCTCTTTCACGGTGCGGCCTTCCTGGTCGATCAGCTCGCGGGCGTG
CGCGATCTGTGCCGGGGTGAGGGTAGGGCGGGGGCCAAACTTCACGCCTCGGGCCTTGGCGGCCTCGCGC
CCGCTCCGGGTGCGGTCGATGATTAGGGAACGCTCGAACTCGGCAATGCCGGCGAACACGGTCAACACCA
TGCGGCCGGCCGGCGTGGTGGTGTCGGCCCACGGCTCTGCCAGGCTACGCAGGCCCGCGCCGGCCTCCTG
GATGCGCTCGGCAATGTCCAGTAGGTCGCGGGTGCTGCGGGCCAGGCGGTCTAGCCTGGTCACTGTCACA
ACGTCGCCAGGGCGTAGGTGGTCAAGCATCCTGGCCAGCTCCGGGCGGTCGCGCCTGGTGCCGGTGATCT
TCTCGGAAAACAGCTTGGTGCAGCCGGCCGCGTGCAGTTCGGCCCGTTGGTTGGTCAAGTCCTGGTCGTC
GGTGCTGACGCGGGCATAGCCCAGCAGGCCAGCGGCGGCGCTCTTGTTCATGGCGTAATGTCTCCGGTTC
TAGTCGCAAGTATTCTACTTTATGCGACTAAAACACGCGACAAGAAAACGCCAGGAAAAGGGCAGGGCGG
CAGCCTGTCGCGTAACTTAGGACTTGTGCGACATGTCGTTTTCAGATGACGGCTGCACTGAACGTCAGAA
GCCGACTGCACTATAGCAGCGGA
Features (pLannotate 1.2.2; 19 found; start..end, strand, type, name):
    134..158     -  misc_feature   RB T-DNA repeat: right border repeat from nopaline C58 T-DNA
    188..229     +  CDS            lacI (fragment): lac repressor; lacI; The lac repressor binds to the lac operator to inhibit transcription in E. coli. This inhibition can be relieved by adding lactose or isopropyl-β-D-thiogalactopyranoside (IPTG).
    242..263     +  protein_bind   CAP binding site: CAP binding activates transcription in the presence of cAMP. E. coli catabolite activator protein
    278..308     +  promoter       lac promoter: promoter for the E. coli lac operon
    316..332     +  protein_bind   lac operator: The lac repressor binds to the lac operator to inhibit transcription in E. coli. This inhibition can be relieved by adding lactose or isopropyl-β-D-thiogalactopyranoside (IPTG). lac repressor encoded by lacI
    369..425     -  misc_feature   MCS: pUC18/19 multiple cloning site
    422..577     +  CDS            lacZα (fragment): LacZα fragment of β-galactosidase; lacZ fragment
    586..685     -  misc_feature   bom (fragment): basis of mobility region from pBR322
    798..822     -  misc_feature   LB T-DNA repeat: left border repeat from nopaline C58 T-DNA
   1346..1369    +  promoter       Pc promoter (fragment): intI1 (promoter lies within the coding sequence); class 1 integron promoter
   1545..1601    +  CDS            GmR (fragment): gentamycin acetyltransferase; aacC1; confers resistance to gentamycin
   1608..2396    +  CDS            aadA: S3AD_ECOLX - Experimental evidence at protein level: Swiss-Prot protein existence level 1. Mediates bacterial resistance to the antibiotics streptomycin and spectinomycin. From Escherichia coli.
   2487..3075    +  rep_origin     ori: high-copy-number ColE1/pMB1/pBR322/pUC origin of replication
   3261..3401    -  misc_feature   bom: basis of mobility region from pBR322
   3503..3542    -  CDS            rop (fragment): Rop protein, which maintains plasmids at low copy number; rop
   3745..3939    -  rep_origin     pVS1 oriV: origin of replication for the Pseudomonas plasmid pVS1 (Heeb et al., 2000)
   4005..5078    -  CDS            pVS1 RepA: replication protein from the Pseudomonas plasmid pVS1 (Heeb et al., 2000)
   5507..6136    -  CDS            pVS1 StaA: stability protein from the Pseudomonas plasmid pVS1 (Heeb et al., 2000)
   6696..7097    -  CDS            Y4CG_SINFN (fragment): Protein inferred from homology: Swiss-Prot protein existence level 3. From Sinorhizobium fredii (strain NBRC 101917 / NGR234).
