[The description below was written by a language model from this plasmid's Addgene catalogue record and pLannotate feature annotations shown in this document.]
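Description:
pCsC is an empty binary acceptor vector for hierarchical Type IIS (Loop-style) DNA assembly, from a toolkit developed for engineering gene expression in the liverwort Marchantia polymorpha. It is built on a domesticated pDGB3_Omega1 backbone and is catalogued as a plant expression and synthetic biology plasmid. Its designated role is to receive assemblies at even levels of the cloning hierarchy, occupying position 3 among the acceptors used at that level. The sequenced record is about 7.3 kb.

The payload is a lacZα screening cassette lying between the nopaline-type right and left T-DNA border repeats. It comprises the CAP binding site, lac promoter and operator, a pUC-type multiple cloning site and a lacZα fragment. The record lists SapI sites at both ends of the insert, destroyed during cloning. An incoming assembly replaces the lacZα cassette, so recombinant colonies appear white and parental ones blue. Because the cargo ends up between the borders, finished assemblies can be transferred into plant cells by Agrobacterium.

The backbone carries a high-copy ColE1/pUC-type origin for E. coli, with a pBR322 bom region and a residual rop fragment. The pVS1 oriV, RepA and StaA functions support replication and stable maintenance in Agrobacterium. Selection is by aadA, which confers spectinomycin/streptomycin resistance; the adjacent Pc integron promoter and gentamicin-resistance annotations are only fragments. The empty vector contains no plant promoter, plant selectable marker or reporter; these are supplied by the assembled parts.
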