Addgene plasmid #136069: pCsC
Purpose: Acceptor plasmid for even level position 3, lacZ blue-white screening
Depositing lab: Jim Haseloff. Depositing organization: University of Cambridge. Publication: Systematic tools for reprogramming plant gene expression in a simple model, Marchantia polymorpha. Sauret-Gueto S, Frangedakis E, Silvestri L, Rebmann M, Tomaselli M, Markel K, Delmans M, West A, Patron NJ, Haseloff J. ACS Synth Biol. 2020 Mar 12. doi: 10.1021/acssynbio.9b00511. PubMed 32163700.
Backbone
  Vector backbone: pDGB3_Omega1_domesticated
  Vector type: Plant Expression, Synthetic Biology
Growth in bacteria
  Bacterial resistance: Spectinomycin, 50 μg/mL
  Growth temperature: 37°C
  Growth strain: DH5alpha
  Copy number: High Copy
Gene/Insert
  Gene/Insert name: lacZ
  Cloning method: Restriction Enzyme; 5′ cloning site SapI (destroyed during cloning); 3′ cloning site SapI (destroyed during cloning)
  Sequencing primers: 5′ n/a
Depositor comments: Please visit https://www.biorxiv.org/content/10.1101/2020.02.29.971002v1 for bioRxiv preprint.
How to cite: pCsC was a gift from Jim Haseloff (Addgene plasmid # 136069 ; http://n2t.net/addgene:136069 ; RRID:Addgene_136069)
